>Addgene plasmid #169642 | pTS2344_Tier3(SB)-mRuby2_Blast | addgene full sequence | sequence record 366219 | Addgene NGS Result
GATTATTTCACTTATAATTCACTGTATCACAATTCCAGTGGGTCAGAAGTTTACATACACTAAGTTCGAC
TCCTCTGCAGAATGCGGCGATGTTTCGGTAAGGGGTCCGCTATCTAGTCTTAAGAGATCTACGCGTGGTA
CCCTCGAGGAGCTCTTCGAAGCGGAATTCACCATGACTAGTGCTAGCGGATCCACCGGTGTCTAGAAAGC
TTTGAGGCCGGCCTGCAGGCCCGCTGATCAGCCTCGACTGTGCCTTCTAGTTGCCAGCCATCTGTTGTTT
GCCCCTCCCCCGTGCCTTCCTTGACCCTGGAAGGTGCCACTCCCACTGTCCTTTCCTAATAAAATGAGGA
AATTGCATCGCATTGTCTGAGTAGGTGTCATTCTATTCTGGGGGGTGGGGTGGGGCAGGACAGCAAGGGG
GAGGATTGGGAAGACAATAGCAGGCATGCTGGGGATGCGGTGGGCTCTATGGTAGCTTAGGAGGCGGAAA
GAACCAGCGCGGGAGACCGTCAGTTGGTCTCCAGCTATACAGGTGCACCGCTTTATAATAAAACTGATAC
AGAGAACGTTATCATGTGTGTTGGTTTTTTTTGTGTGTGCGGTTTAAGGGAGCCTCGGTCATAGCTGTTT
CCTGTGTAAAACGACGGCCAGCGCGTGGTACCCTCGAGCGTGACCCTGTCTCACAAAATAAAGTAAGCCC
GGACTGAGTGCGGAAAGGCGGGCCTGGCGGGTCTGGACTCCCCATGCGGGCCACCAGAGGCCCTGCAGCC
TTCAGTCGCTTGAAGGGGTAATGGCGCTTCCACTCACAAACATGGCGGACAGAGCGTGTGAACGAGATGA
ACAGCCCCTCAAAAATATGGCCGCCGAGGCTGGACGGCCGTGCCCCAGCAGCACCGCCTCCGCGCCCCAC
GTGATCTCTCGCCGGGCACAGCGCTGACCGCGGAGGTCCAACCGGAAGAATGTCCGGATTGGACATTCGG
AAGAGGGCCCGCCTTCCCTGGGGAATCTCTGCGCACGCGCAGAACGCTTCGACCAATGAAAACACAGGAA
GCCGTCCGCGCAACCGCGTTGCGTCACTTCTGCCGCCCCTGTTTCAAGGTATATAGCCGTAGACGGAACT
TCGCCTTTCTCTCGGCCTTAGCGCCATTTTTTTGGGTGAGTGTTTTTTGGTTCCTGCGTTGGGATTCCGT
GTACAATCCATAGACATCTGACCTCGGCACTTAGCATCATCACAGCAAACTAACTGTAGCCTTTCTCTCT
TTCCCTGTAGAAACCTCTGCACCTAGGGAGCTCGAATTCACCATGACTAGTGGTGGTTCTGGTGTGTCTA
AGGGCGAAGAGCTGATCAAGGAAAATATGCGTATGAAGGTGGTCATGGAAGGTTCGGTCAACGGCCACCA
ATTCAAATGCACAGGTGAAGGAGAAGGCAATCCGTACATGGGAACTCAAACCATGAGGATCAAAGTCATC
GAGGGAGGACCCCTGCCATTTGCCTTTGACATTCTTGCCACGTCGTTCATGTATGGCAGCCGTACTTTTA
TCAAGTACCCGAAAGGCATTCCTGATTTCTTTAAACAGTCCTTTCCTGAGGGTTTTACTTGGGAAAGAGT
TACGAGATACGAAGATGGTGGAGTCGTCACCGTCATGCAGGACACCAGCCTTGAGGATGGCTGTCTCGTT
TACCACGTCCAAGTCAGAGGGGTAAACTTTCCCTCCAATGGTCCCGTGATGCAGAAGAAGACCAAGGGTT
GGGAGCCTAATACAGAGATGATGTATCCAGCAGATGGTGGTCTGAGGGGATACACTCATATGGCACTGAA
AGTTGATGGTGGTGGCCATCTGTCTTGCTCTTTCGTAACAACTTACAGGTCAAAAAAGACCGTCGGGAAC
ATCAAGATGCCCGGTATCCATGCCGTTGATCACCGCCTGGAAAGGTTAGAGGAAAGTGACAATGAAATGT
TCGTAGTACAACGCGAACACGCAGTTGCCAAGTTCGCCGGGCTTGGTGGTGGGATGGACGAGCTGTACAA
GGCTAGTGGTGGTTCTGGTGGAAGCGGAGCTACTAACTTCAGCCTGCTGAAGCAGGCTGGTGACGTGGAG
GAGAACCCTGGACCTGCTAGTGGTGGTTCTGGTTTGTCTCAAGAAGAATCCACCCTCATTGAAAGAGCAA
CGGCTACAATCAACAGCATCCCCATCTCTGAAGACTACAGCGTCGCCAGCGCAGCTCTCTCTAGCGACGG
CCGCATCTTCACTGGTGTCAATGTATATCATTTTACTGGGGGACCTTGTGCAGAACTCGTGGTGCTGGGC
ACTGCTGCTGCTGCGGCAGCTGGCAACCTGACTTGTATCGTCGCGATCGGAAATGAGAACAGGGGCATCT
TGAGCCCCTGCGGACGGTGCCGACAGGTGCTTCTCGATCTGCATCCTGGGATCAAAGCCATAGTGAAGGA
CAGTGATGGACAGCCGACGGCAGTTGGGATTCGTGAATTGCTGCCCTCTGGTTATGTGTGGGAGGGCGCT
AGCGGATCCACCGGTGTCTAGAAAGCTCAGAAATTATGAGAGCGTTTAATAAAGTATTGACTATGGTTGA
CAAAACGTGTGTTGGAGTTTTTTGTGTGCTTTGTCATCAACTGAGCCAGTAGGTCGAGGGTGCCTAATGA
GTGAGCTAACTCACATTAATTGCGTTGCGCTCACTGCCCGCTTTCCAGTCGGGAAACCTGTCGTGCCAGC
TGCTAGCTACTCGGGACCCCTTACCGAAACATCGCCGCATTCTGCAGAGGAGTCGAGTGTATGTAAACTT
CTGACCCACTGGGAATGTGATGAAAGAAATAAAAGCTGAAATGAATCATTCTCTCTACTATTATTCTGAT
ATTTCACATTCTTAAAATAAAGTGGTGATCCTAACTGACCTAAGACAGGGAATTTTTACTAGGATTAAAT
GTCAGGAATTGTGAAAAAGTGAGTTTAAATGTATTTGGCTAAGGTGTATGTAAACTTCCGACTTCAACTG
TACCATGGACATGTGAGCAAAAGGCCAGCAAAAGGCCAGGAACCGTAAAAAGGCCGCGTTGCTGGCGTTT
TTCCATAGGCTCCGCCCCCCTGACGAGCATCACAAAAATCGACGCTCAAGTCAGAGGTGGCGAAACCCGA
CAGGACTATAAAGATACCAGGCGTTTCCCCCTGGAAGCTCCCTCGTGCGCTCTCCTGTTCCGACCCTGCC
GCTTACCGGATACCTGTCCGCCTTTCTCCCTTCGGGAAGCGTGGCGCTTTCTCATAGCTCACGCTGTAGG
TATCTCAGTTCGGTGTAGGTCGTTCGCTCCAAGCTGGGCTGTGTGCACGAACCCCCCGTTCAGCCCGACC
GCTGCGCCTTATCCGGTAACTATCGTCTTGAGTCCAACCCGGTAAGACACGACTTATCGCCACTGGCAGC
AGCCACTGGTAACAGGATTAGCAGAGCGAGGTATGTAGGCGGTGCTACAGAGTTCTTGAAGTGGTGGCCT
AACTACGGCTACACTAGAAGAACAGTATTTGGTATCTGCGCTCTGCTGAAGCCAGTTACCTTCGGAAAAA
GAGTTGGTAGCTCTTGATCCGGCAAACAAACCACCGCTGGTAGCGGTGGTTTTTTTGTTTGCAAGCAGCA
GATTACGCGCAGAAAAAAAGGATCTCAAGAAGATCCTTTGATCTTTTCTACGGGGATTATCAAAAAGGAT
CTTCACCTAGATCCTTTTAAATTAAAAATGAAGTTTTAAATCAATCTAAAGTATATATGAGTAAACTTGG
TCTGACAGTTACCAATGCTTAATCAGTGAGGCACCTATCTCAGCGATCTGTCTATTTCGTTCATCCATAG
TTGCCTGACTCCCCGTCGTGTAGATAACTACGATACGGGAGGGCTTACCATCTGGCCCCAGTGCTGCAAT
GATACCGCGGCTCCCACGCTCACCGGCTCCAGATTTATCAGCAATAAACCAGCCAGCCGGAAGGGCCGAG
CGCAGAAGTGGTCCTGCAACTTTATCCGCCTCCATCCAGTCTATTAATTGTTGCCGGGAAGCTAGAGTAA
GTAGTTCGCCAGTTAATAGTTTGCGCAACGTTGTTGCCATTGCTACAGGCATCGTGGTGTCACGCTCGTC
GTTTGGTATGGCTTCATTCAGCTCCGGTTCCCAACGATCAAGGCGAGTTACATGATCCCCCATGTTGTGC
AAAAAAGCGGTTAGCTCCTTCGGTCCTCCGATCGTTGTCAGAAGTAAGTTGGCCGCAGTGTTATCACTCA
TGGTTATGGCAGCACTGCATAATTCTCTTACTGTCATGCCATCCGTAAGATGCTTTTCTGTGACTGGTGA
GTACTCAACCAAGTCATTCTGAGAATAGTGTATGCGGCGACCGAGTTGCTCTTGCCCGGCGTCAATACGG
GATAATACCGCGCCACATAGCAGAACTTTAAAAGTGCTCATCATTGGAAAACGTTCTTCGGGGCGAAAAC
TCTCAAGGATCTTACCGCTGTTGAGATCCAGTTCGATGTAACCCACTCGTGCACCCAACTGATCTTCAGC
ATCTTTTACTTTCACCAGCGTTTCTGGGTGAGCAAAAACAGGAAGGCAAAATGCCGCAAAAAAGGGAATA
AGGGCGACACGGAAATGTTGAATACTCATACTCTTCCTTTTTCAATATTATTGAAGCATTTATCAGGGTT
ATTGTCTCATGAGCGGATACATATTTGAATGTATTTAGAAAAATAAACAAATAGGGGTTCCGCGCACATT
TCCCCGAAAAGTGCCACCTGACGTCTAAGAAACCAAGATCAGCGGCCGCTACAGTTGAAGTCGGAAGTTT
ACATACAGTTAAGTTGGAGTCATTAAAACTCGTTTTTCAACTACTCCACAAATTTCTTGTTAACAAACAA
TAGTTTTGGCAAGTCAGTTAGGACATCTACTTTGTGCATGACACAAGTCATTTTTCCAACAATTGTTTAC
AGACA
Features (pLannotate 1.2.2; 11 found; start..end, strand, type, name):
    248..472     +  polyA_signal   bGH poly(A) signal: bovine growth hormone polyadenylation signal
    481..498     +  promoter       SV40 promoter (fragment): SV40 enhancer and early promoter
    574..595     +  polyA_signal   poly(A) signal (fragment): synthetic polyadenylation signal
    635..651     -  CDS            lacZα (fragment): LacZα fragment of β-galactosidase; lacZ fragment
   1324..2031    +  CDS            mRuby2: mRuby2 is a basic (constitutively fluorescent) red fluorescent protein published in 2012, derived from Entacmaea quadricolor. It has moderate acid sensitivity.
   2133..2517    +  CDS            BSD (fragment): blasticidin S deaminase; Aspergillus terreus BSD; confers resistance to blasticidin
   2657..2678    -  protein_bind   CAP binding site: CAP binding activates transcription in the presence of cAMP. E. coli catabolite activator protein
   2691..2733    -  CDS            lacI (fragment): lac repressor; lacI; The lac repressor binds to the lac operator to inhibit transcription in E. coli. This inhibition can be relieved by adding lactose or isopropyl-β-D-thiogalactopyranoside (IPTG).
   3080..3668    -  rep_origin     ori: high-copy-number ColE1/pMB1/pBR322/pUC origin of replication
   3789..4649    -  CDS            AmpR: β-lactamase; bla; confers resistance to ampicillin, carbenicillin, and related antibiotics
   4650..4754    -  promoter       AmpR promoter: bla
