[The description below was written by a language model from this plasmid's Addgene catalogue record and pLannotate feature annotations shown in this document.]
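Description:
pTS2344_Tier3(SB)-mRuby2_Blast is a mammalian expression plasmid from the VAMSyB modular cloning architecture. It serves as a Tier-3 assembly and integration vector for Sleeping Beauty transposase-mediated stable insertion into mammalian genomes. It is built on pTS1107, a pUC57-derived backbone, and is maintained in E. coli at high copy through a ColE1/pUC-type origin. Bacterial selection is with ampicillin, using a β-lactamase gene expressed from its own promoter. The sequenced record is about 5 kb.

According to the catalogue description, the region to be transposed is bounded by Sleeping Beauty 5' and 3' inverted terminal repeats. It contains two empty acceptor positions, A1 and A2, each followed by a polyadenylation signal, and then a fixed third cassette. In that cassette the constitutive PRPBSA promoter drives mRuby2, a red fluorescent protein, joined through a P2A self-cleaving peptide to a blasticidin S deaminase gene and followed by a poly(A) signal. One transcript therefore yields both a fluorescent marker and a drug-resistance marker.

The automated feature table confirms the mRuby2 and BSD coding sequences, a bGH poly(A) signal and a fragment of a synthetic poly(A) signal upstream of them. It also picks up short remnants of SV40 promoter, lacZα, lacI and CAP-site sequence. It does not annotate the transposon ITRs, the PRPBSA promoter, the P2A peptide or the A1/A2 sites, so these elements rest on the depositor's description alone.

In use, up to two user-defined expression cassettes from lower tiers are placed into A1 and A2. With a source of Sleeping Beauty transposase, the whole ITR-flanked unit integrates into the genome, and stable cells can be enriched by blasticidin selection or identified by red fluorescence.
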