Addgene plasmid #169642: pTS2344_Tier3(SB)-mRuby2_Blast
Purpose: Tier-3 vector for stable stable integration of up to three cassettes via sleeping beauty transposase including a mRuby marker and BlastR resistance gene (5'ITR-A1-pA::A2-pA::PRPBSA-mRuby2-p2A-BlastR-pA-3'ITR)
Depositing lab: Martin Fussenegger. Depositing organization: ETH Zurich (Swiss Federal Institute of Technology). Publication: A versatile plasmid architecture for mammalian synthetic biology (VAMSyB). Haellman V, Strittmatter T, Bertschi A, Stucheli P, Fussenegger M. Metab Eng. 2021 Jul;66:41-50. doi: 10.1016/j.ymben.2021.04.003. Epub 2021 Apr 18. PubMed 33857582.
Backbone
  Vector backbone: pTS1107 (pUC57-based)
  Backbone size w/o insert (bp): 3105
  Vector type: Mammalian Expression
  Selectable markers: Blasticidin
Growth in bacteria
  Bacterial resistance: Ampicillin, 100 μg/mL
  Growth temperature: 37°C
  Growth strain: DH5alpha
  Copy number: High Copy
Gene/Insert
  Gene/Insert name: PRPBSA-driven mRuby2 and BlastR expression (alt name: A1::A2::PRBSA-mRuby2-p2a-BlastR)
  Species: Synthetic; E. coli
  Promoter: PRPBSA
  Cloning method: Restriction Enzyme; 5′ cloning site Unknown (unknown if destroyed)
  Sequencing primers: 5′ AmpStart; 3′ CTGGCACGACAGGTTTCCCGACTGG
Terms and licenses: Academic/Nonprofit Terms; Industry Terms: Not Available to Industry
How to cite: pTS2344_Tier3(SB)-mRuby2_Blast was a gift from Martin Fussenegger (Addgene plasmid # 169642 ; http://n2t.net/addgene:169642 ; RRID:Addgene_169642)
